>Addgene plasmid #19650 | pGC232 | depositor full sequence | sequence record 9282 | Author sequence
AAGCTTGCATGCCTGCAGGTCGACTCTAGACCGCGGTTTTGGCGCGGATCCACTAGTTCTAGCTTCAAAA
GCGCTCTGAAGTTCCTATACTTTCTAGAGAATAGGAACTTCGGAATAGGAACTTCAAGATCCCCGGGTAT
GTTTCGAATGATACTAACATAACATAGAACATTTTCAGGAGCTCAGAAAAAATGACTGCTCCAAAGAAGA
AGCGTAAGGTACCGGCAGAAAAAATGACTGCTCCAAAGAAGAAGCGTAAGGTACCGGCAGAAAAAATGAC
TGCTCCAAAGAAGAAGCGTAAGGTACCGGCAGAAAAAATGACTGCTCCAAAGAAGAAGCGTAAGGTACCG
GTAGACGATAAGGATCCGATGGTGGCCTCCTCCGAGGACGTCATCAAAGAGTTCATGCGCTTCAAGGTGC
GCATGGAGGGCTCCGTGAACGGCCACGAGTTCGAGATCGAGGGCGAGGGCGAGGGCCGCCCCTACGAGGG
CACCCAGACCGCCAAGCTGAAGGTGACCAAGGGCGGCCCCCTGCCCTTCGCCTGGGACATCCTGTCCCCC
CAGTTCCAGTACGGCTCCAAGGCGTACGTGAAGCACCCCGCCGACATCCCCGACTACAAGAAGCTGTCCT
TCCCCGAGGGCTTCAAGTGGGAGCGCGTGATGAACTTCGAGGACGGCGGCGTGGTGACCGTGACCCAGGA
CTCCTCCCTGCAGGACGGCACGCTGATCTACAAGGTGAAGTTCCGCGGCACCAACTTCCCCCCCGACGGC
CCCGTAATGCAGAAGAAGACCATGGGCTGGGAGGCCTCCACCGAGCGCCTGTACCCCCGCGACGGCGTGC
TGAAGGGCGAGATCCACCAGGCCCTGAAGCTGAAGGACGGCGGCCACTACCTGGTGGAGTTCAAGACCAT
CTACATGGCCAAGAAGCCCGTGCAGCTGCCCGGCTACTACTACGTGGACACCAAGCTGGACATCACCTCC
CACAACGAGGACTACACCATCGTGGAACAGTACGAGCGCTCCGAGGGCCGCCACCACCTGTTCCTGGGGC
ATGGCACCGGCAGCACCGGCAGCGGCAGCTCCGGCACCGCCTCCTCCGAGGACGTCATCAAAGAGTTCAT
GCGCTTCAAGGTGCGCATGGAGGGCTCCGTGAACGGCCACGAGTTCGAGATCGAGGGCGAGGGCGAGGGC
CGCCCCTACGAGGGCACCCAGACCGCCAAGCTGAAGGTGACCAAGGGCGGCCCCCTGCCCTTCGCCTGGG
ACATCCTGTCCCCCCAGTTCCAGTACGGCTCCAAGGCGTACGTGAAGCACCCCGCCGACATCCCCGACTA
CAAGAAGCTGTCCTTCCCCGAGGGCTTCAAGTGGGAGCGCGTGATGAACTTCGAGGACGGCGGCGTGGTG
ACCGTGACCCAGGACTCCTCCCTGCAGGACGGCACGCTGATCTACAAGGTGAAGTTCCGCGGCACCAACT
TCCCCCCCGACGGCCCCGTAATGCAGAAGAAGACCATGGGCTGGGAGGCCTCCACCGAGCGCCTGTACCC
CCGCGACGGCGTGCTGAAGGGCGAGATCCACCAGGCCCTGAAGCTGAAGGACGGCGGCCACTACCTGGTG
GAGTTCAAGACCATCTACATGGCCAAGAAGCCCGTGCAGCTGCCCGGCTACTACTACGTGGACACCAAGC
TGGACATCACCTCCCACAACGAGGACTACACCATCGTGGAACAGTACGAGCGCTCCGAGGGCCGCCACCA
CCTGTTCCTGTAGGAATTCGCTAGCCGGCCATACAAGTAATCCGGATGATCGACGCCAACGTCGTTGAAT
TTTCAAATTTTAAATACTGAATATTTGTTTTTTTTCCTATTATTTATTTATTCTCTTTGTGTTTTTTTTC
TTGCTTTCTAAAAAATTAATTCAATCCAAATCTAAACATGAGCGGTTTTTTTTCTCTTTCCGTCTCCCAA
TTCGTATTCCGCTCCTCTCATCTGAACACAATGTGCAAGTTTATTTATCTTCTCGCTTTCATTTCATTAG
GACGTGGGGGGAATTGGTGGAAGGGGGAAACACACAAAAGGATGATGGAAATGAAATAAGGACACACAAT
ATGCAACAACATTCAATTCAGAAATATGGAGGAAGGTTTAAAAGAAAACATAAAAATATATAGAGGAGGA
AGGAAAACTAGTAAAAAATAAGCAAAGAAATTAGGCGAACGATGAGAATTGTCCTCGCTTGGGCCCTTTC
GTCTCGCGCGTTTCGGTGATGACGGTGAAAACCTCTGACACATGCAGCTCCCGGAGACGGTCACAGCTTG
TCTGTAAGCGGATGCCGGGAGCAGACAAGCCCGTCAGGGCGCGTCAGCGGGTGTTGGCGGGTGTCGGGGC
TGGCTTAACTATGCGGCATCAGAGCAGATTGTACTGAGAGTGCACCATATGCGGTGTGAAATACCGCACA
GATGCGTAAGGAGAAAATACCGCATCAGGCGGCCTTAAGGGCCTCGTGATACGCCTATTTTTATAGGTTA
ATGTCATGATAATAATGGTTTCTTAGACGTCAGGTGGCACTTTTCGGGGAAATGTGCGCGGAACCCCTAT
TTGTTTATTTTTCTAAATACATTCAAATATGTATCCGCTCATGAGACAATAACCCTGATAAATGCTTCAA
TAATATTGAAAAAGGAAGAGTATGAGTATTCAACATTTCCGTGTCGCCCTTATTCCCTTTTTTGCGGCAT
TTTGCCTTCCTGTTTTTGCTCACCCAGAAACGCTGGTGAAAGTAAAAGATGCTGAAGATCAGTTGGGTGC
ACGAGTGGGTTACATCGAACTGGATCTCAACAGCGGTAAGATCCTTGAGAGTTTTCGCCCCGAAGAACGT
TTTCCAATGATGAGCACTTTTAAAGTTCTGCTATGTGGCGCGGTATTATCCCGTATTGACGCCGGGCAAG
AGCAACTCGGTCGCCGCATACACTATTCTCAGAATGACTTGGTTGAGTACTCACCAGTCACAGAAAAGCA
TCTTACGGATGGCATGACAGTAAGAGAATTATGCAGTGCTGCCATAACCATGAGTGATAACACTGCGGCC
AACTTACTTCTGACAACGATCGGAGGACCGAAGGAGCTAACCGCTTTTTTGCACAACATGGGGGATCATG
TAACTCGCCTTGATCGTTGGGAACCGGAGCTGAATGAAGCCATACCAAACGACGAGCGTGACACCACGAT
GCCTGTAGCAATGGCAACAACGTTGCGCAAACTATTAACTGGCGAACTACTTACTCTAGCTTCCCGGCAA
CAATTAATAGACTGGATGGAGGCGGATAAAGTTGCAGGACCACTTCTGCGCTCGGCCCTTCCGGCTGGCT
GGTTTATTGCTGATAAATCTGGAGCCGGTGAGCGTGGGTCTCGCGGTATCATTGCAGCACTGGGGCCAGA
TGGTAAGCCCTCCCGTATCGTAGTTATCTACACGACGGGGAGTCAGGCAACTATGGATGAACGAAATAGA
CAGATCGCTGAGATAGGTGCCTCACTGATTAAGCATTGGTAACTGTCAGACCAAGTTTACTCATATATAC
TTTAGATTGATTTAAAACTTCATTTTTAATTTAAAAGGATCTAGGTGAAGATCCTTTTTGATAATCTCAT
GACCAAAATCCCTTAACGTGAGTTTTCGTTCCACTGAGCGTCAGACCCCGTAGAAAAGATCAAAGGATCT
TCTTGAGATCCTTTTTTTCTGCGCGTAATCTGCTGCTTGCAAACAAAAAAACCACCGCTACCAGCGGTGG
TTTGTTTGCCGGATCAAGAGCTACCAACTCTTTTTCCGAAGGTAACTGGCTTCAGCAGAGCGCAGATACC
AAATACTGTCCTTCTAGTGTAGCCGTAGTTAGGCCACCACTTCAAGAACTCTGTAGCACCGCCTACATAC
CTCGCTCTGCTAATCCTGTTACCAGTGGCTGCTGCCAGTGGCGATAAGTCGTGTCTTACCGGGTTGGACT
CAAGACGATAGTTACCGGATAAGGCGCAGCGGTCGGGCTGAACGGGGGGTTCGTGCACACAGCCCAGCTT
GGAGCGAACGACCTACACCGAACTGAGATACCTACAGCGTGAGCATTGAGAAAGCGCCACGCTTCCCGAA
GGGAGAAAGGCGGACAGGTATCCGGTAAGCGGCAGGGTCGGAACAGGAGAGCGCACGAGGGAGCTTCCAG
GGGGAAACGCCTGGTATCTTTATAGTCCTGTCGGGTTTCGCCACCTCTGACTTGAGCGTCGATTTTTGTG
ATGCTCGTCAGGGGGGCGGAGCCTATGGAAAAACGCCAGCAACGCGGCCTTTTTACGGTTCCTGGCCTTT
TGCTGGCCTTTTGCTCACATGTTCTTTCCTGCGTTATCCCCTGATTCTGTGGATAACCGTATTACCGCCT
TTGAGTGAGCTGATACCGCTCGCCGCAGCCGAACGACCGAGCGCAGCGAGTCAGTGAGCGAGGAAGCGGA
AGAGCGCCCAATACGCAAACCGCCTCTCCCCGCGCGTTGGCCGATTCATTAATGCAGCTGGCACGACAGG
TTTCCCGACTGGAAAGCGGGCAGTGAGCGCAACGCAATTAATGTGAGTTAGCTCACTCATTAGGCACCCC
AGGCTTTACACTTTATGCTTCCGGCTCGTATGTTGTGTGGAATTGTGAGCGGATAACAATTTCACACAGG
AAACAGCTATGACCATGATTACGCCAAGCTGTAAGTTTAAACATGATCTTACTAACTAACTATTCTCATT
TAAATTTTCAGAGCTTAAAAATGGCTGAAATCACTCACAACGATGGATACGCTAACAACTTGGAAATGAA
AT
Features (pLannotate 1.2.2; 13 found; start..end, strand, type, name):
      1..30      -  misc_feature   MCS (fragment): pUC18/19 multiple cloning site
     46..62      -  misc_feature   MCS (fragment): pBluescript multiple cloning site
     78..125     -  protein_bind   FRT: FLP-mediated recombination occurs in the 8-bp core sequence TCTAGAAA (Turan and Bode, 2011). FLP recombinase from the Saccharomyces cerevisiae 2μ plasmid
    369..1760    +  CDS            tdimer2(12): tdimer2(12) is a basic (constitutively fluorescent) orange fluorescent protein published in 2002, derived from Discosoma sp.. It has low acid sensitivity.
   2243..2278    +  CDS            rop (fragment): Rop protein, which maintains plasmids at low copy number; rop
   2380..2479    +  misc_feature   bom (fragment): basis of mobility region from pBR322
   2577..2681    +  promoter       AmpR promoter: bla
   2682..3542    +  CDS            AmpR: β-lactamase; bla; confers resistance to ampicillin, carbenicillin, and related antibiotics
   3713..4301    +  rep_origin     ori: high-copy-number ColE1/pMB1/pBR322/pUC origin of replication
   4484..4576    +  CDS            lacI (fragment): lac repressor; lacI; The lac repressor binds to the lac operator to inhibit transcription in E. coli. This inhibition can be relieved by adding lactose or isopropyl-β-D-thiogalactopyranoside (IPTG).
   4589..4610    +  protein_bind   CAP binding site: CAP binding activates transcription in the presence of cAMP. E. coli catabolite activator protein
   4625..4655    +  promoter       lac promoter: promoter for the E. coli lac operon
   4663..4679    +  protein_bind   lac operator: The lac repressor binds to the lac operator to inhibit transcription in E. coli. This inhibition can be relieved by adding lactose or isopropyl-β-D-thiogalactopyranoside (IPTG). lac repressor encoded by lacI
