[The description below was written by a language model from this plasmid's Addgene catalogue record and pLannotate feature annotations shown in this document.]
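Description:
pGC232 is a 4.8 kb C. elegans expression plasmid built on the pGC179 backbone and classed as a FLP/FRT vector, one of the components of a "FLP-Out" system for controlled gene expression in the worm. It is maintained in E. coli as a high-copy plasmid through a ColE1/pUC-type origin and is selected with ampicillin via the β-lactamase gene and its own promoter. The remaining bacterial annotations (fragments of rop, bom and lacI, the CAP site, lac promoter and operator, and pieces of pUC and pBluescript polylinkers) are ordinary cloning-vector remnants that have no role in the worm.

The payload is recorded as <iA-4xNLS-tdimer2(12)::let-858(3'). The feature table shows a single FRT site, the target of the yeast 2μ FLP recombinase, lying upstream of the tdimer2(12) coding sequence, a tandem-dimer orange-red fluorescent protein derived from Discosoma DsRed. Four nuclear localization signals are fused to its N-terminus so that fluorescence concentrates in nuclei, which makes individual expressing cells easier to score. The let-858 3' region named in the insert would supply 3' UTR and processing signals, although it, the NLS repeats and the "iA" element (not defined in the record) were not picked up by the automated annotation.

No worm promoter is listed or annotated, and only one FRT is present. This suggests that the plasmid serves as a downstream reporter module, to be joined to a promoter and an FRT-flanked upstream cassette so that FLP-mediated excision switches on the nuclear red reporter. The record does not state this arrangement explicitly.
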