Addgene plasmid #19650: pGC232
Depositing lab: Jane Hubbard. Depositing organization: NYU Grossman School of Medicine. Publication: A "FLP-Out" system for controlled gene expression in Caenorhabditis elegans. Voutev R, Hubbard EJ. Genetics. 2008 Sep;180(1):103-19. doi: 10.1534/genetics.108.090274. PubMed 18723890.
Backbone
  Vector backbone: pGC179
  Vector type: Worm Expression ; FLP/FRT
Growth in bacteria
  Bacterial resistance: Ampicillin, 100 μg/mL
  Growth temperature: 37°C
  Growth strain: DH5alpha
  Copy number: High Copy
Gene/Insert
  Gene/Insert name: <iA-4xNLS-tdimer2(12)::let-858(3’)
  Species: C. elegans (nematode), S. cerevisiae (budding yeast); Discosoma sp.
  Tag / fusion protein: 4xNLS (N terminal on insert)
  Cloning method: Restriction Enzyme
  Sequencing primers: 5′ M13R
Terms and licenses: Academic/Nonprofit Terms; Industry Terms: Not Available to Industry
How to cite: pGC232 was a gift from Jane Hubbard (Addgene plasmid # 19650 ; http://n2t.net/addgene:19650 ; RRID:Addgene_19650)
