>Addgene plasmid #19650 | pGC232 | addgene partial sequence | sequence record 25475 | 19650 wih M13R
TGATCTTACTAACTAACTATTCTCATTTAAATTTTCAGAGCTTAAAAATGGCTGAAATCACTCACAACGA
TGGATACGCTAACAACTTGGAAATGAAATAAGCTTGCATGCCTGCAGGTCGACTCTAGACCGCGGTTTTG
GCGCGGATCCACTAGTTCTAGCTTCAAAAGCGCTCTGAAGTTCCTATACTTTCTAGAGAATAGGAACTTC
GGAATAGGAACTTCAAGATCCCCGGGTATGTTTCGAATGATACTAACATAACATAGAACATTTTCAGGAG
CTCAGAAAAAATGACTGCTCCAAAGAAGAAGCGTAAGGTACCGGCAGAAAAAATGACTGCTCCAAAGAAG
AAGCGTAAGGTACCGGCAGAAAAAATGACTGCTCCAAAGAAGAAGCGTAAGGTACCGGCAGAAAAAATGA
CTGCTCCAAAGAAGAAGCGTAAGGTACCGGTAGACGATAAGGATCCGATGGTGGCCTCCTCCGAGGACGT
CATCAAAGAGTTCATGCGCTTCAAGGTGCGCATGGAGGGCTCCGTGAACGGCCACGAGTTCGAGATCGA
